Addgene plasmid #184418: pCS2+/C-Halo
Purpose: (Empty Backbone) vector backbone to clone insert downstream of Halo tag (Halo tag codon optimized for Xenopus), for mRNA synthesis
Depositing lab: Ann Miller. Depositing organization: University of Michigan. Publication: SNAP- and Halo-tagging and dye introduction protocol for live microscopy in Xenopus embryos. Dudley CE, van den Goor L, Miller AL. STAR Protoc. 2022 Aug 18;3(3):101622. doi: 10.1016/j.xpro.2022.101622. eCollection 2022 Sep 16. PubMed 36035797.
Backbone
  Vector backbone: pCS2+
  Backbone size (bp): 4212
  Vector type: for mRNA synthesis
  Tag / fusion protein: Halo-tag (C terminal on backbone)
Growth in bacteria
  Bacterial resistance: Ampicillin, 100 μg/mL
  Growth temperature: 37°C
  Growth strain: DH5alpha
  Copy number: High Copy
Gene/Insert
  Gene/Insert name: None
  Mutation: Codon optimized for expression in Xenopus laevis at position 82, 121, 154, 166, 403, 511, 517, 535, 571, 643, 655, 700, 742, 802, 832, 856, 868, 871
  Tag / fusion protein: Halo-tag (C terminal on backbone)
Resource information
  A portion of this plasmid was derived from a plasmid made by: Promega: Halo-tag codon optimized for expression in Xenopus laevis
Terms and licenses: Academic/Nonprofit Terms; Industry Terms: Not Available to Industry
How to cite: pCS2+/C-Halo was a gift from Ann Miller (Addgene plasmid # 184418 ; http://n2t.net/addgene:184418 ; RRID:Addgene_184418)
