[The description below was written by a language model from this plasmid's Addgene catalogue record and pLannotate feature annotations shown in this document.]
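Description:
pCS2+/C-Halo is an empty cloning backbone built on pCS2+, a vector widely used to make synthetic mRNA for microinjection. It lets users fuse a protein of interest to HaloTag, a modified bacterial dehalogenase that bonds covalently to chloroalkane ligands, including fluorescent dyes. The HaloTag coding sequence was derived from a commercial source and altered at a listed set of positions to optimise codon usage for Xenopus laevis. The record lists no insert. The name and tag field describe a C-terminal Halo tag, which implies that the gene of interest sits upstream of the tag. The purpose line, however, speaks of cloning "downstream of Halo tag", so the orientation should be checked against the sequence. In the feature table, HaloTag begins a short distance after the SP6 promoter and ends just before the polyadenylation signal.

The sequenced plasmid is about 5 kb, larger than the listed backbone size, which is consistent with addition of the tag. The expression cassette has the simian CMV IE94 enhancer/promoter followed by an SP6 promoter, then HaloTag and an SV40 poly(A) signal. SP6 polymerase can therefore transcribe the cassette in vitro into mRNA carrying the SV40 polyadenylation signal sequence, while the CMV IE94 promoter could drive expression directly from DNA in vertebrate cells. A T3 promoter lies beyond the poly(A) signal in the opposite orientation. In E. coli the plasmid is maintained by a high-copy ColE1/pUC-type origin and selected with ampicillin through AmpR. It also carries an f1 origin and remnants of the lac region (lac promoter and operator, lacI and lacZα fragments) left over from the parental vector. The associated work uses such constructs for Halo-tagging and dye labelling for live microscopy in Xenopus embryos.
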