Features (pLannotate 1.2.2; 14 found; start..end, strand, type, name):
     52..70      +  promoter       SP6 promoter: promoter for bacteriophage SP6 RNA polymerase
    136..1023    +  CDS            HaloTag®: modified bacterial dehalogenase that forms covalent bonds with chloroalkane derivatives
   1042..1176    -  polyA_signal   SV40 poly(A) signal: SV40 polyadenylation signal
   1289..1307    -  promoter       T3 promoter: promoter for bacteriophage T3 RNA polymerase
   1352..1368    -  protein_bind   lac operator: The lac repressor binds to the lac operator to inhibit transcription in E. coli. This inhibition can be relieved by adding lactose or isopropyl-β-D-thiogalactopyranoside (IPTG). lac repressor encoded by lacI
   1376..1406    -  promoter       lac promoter: promoter for the E. coli lac operon
   1421..1442    -  protein_bind   CAP binding site: CAP binding activates transcription in the presence of cAMP. E. coli catabolite activator protein
   1455..1547    -  CDS            lacI (fragment): lac repressor; lacI; The lac repressor binds to the lac operator to inhibit transcription in E. coli. This inhibition can be relieved by adding lactose or isopropyl-β-D-thiogalactopyranoside (IPTG).
   1730..2318    -  rep_origin     ori: high-copy-number ColE1/pMB1/pBR322/pUC origin of replication
   2489..3349    -  CDS            AmpR: β-lactamase; bla; confers resistance to ampicillin, carbenicillin, and related antibiotics
   3350..3454    -  promoter       AmpR promoter: bla
   3507..3935    -  rep_origin     f1 ori (sequence partly withheld): f1 bacteriophage origin of replication; arrow indicates direction of (+) strand synthesis
   3940..4006    -  CDS            lacZα (fragment): LacZα fragment of β-galactosidase; lacZ fragment
   4013..17      +  promoter       CMV IE94 promoter (across the origin): enhancer/promoter region of simian cytomegalovirus major immediate early transcription unit IE94
>Addgene plasmid #184418 | pCS2+/C-Halo | addgene full sequence | sequence record 373502 | Addgene NGS Result
ATGCTCGTTTAGGGAACCGCCATTCTGCCTGGGGACGTCGGAGCAAGCTTGATTTAGGTGACACTATAGA
ATACAAGCTACTTGTTCTTTTTGCAGGATCCCATCGATTCGAATTCAAGGCCTCTCGAGTCTAGAGCAGA
AATCGGTACTGGCTTTCCATTCGACCCCCATTATGTGGAAGTCCTGGGCGAGCGCATGCACTACGTCGAT
GTTGGTCCACGCGATGGCACCCCTGTGCTGTTCCTGCACGGTAACCCAACCTCCTCCTACGTGTGGCGCA
ACATCATCCCACATGTTGCACCAACCCATCGCTGCATTGCTCCAGACCTGATCGGTATGGGCAAATCCGA
CAAACCAGACCTGGGTTATTTCTTCGACGACCACGTCCGCTTCATGGATGCCTTCATCGAAGCCCTGGGT
CTGGAAGAGGTCGTCCTGGTCATTCACGACTGGGGCTCCGCTCTGGGTTTCCACTGGGCCAAGCGCAATC
CAGAGCGCGTCAAAGGTATTGCATTTATGGAGTTCATCCGCCCTATCCCAACCTGGGACGAATGGCCAGA
ATTTGCCCGCGAGACCTTCCAGGCCTTCCGCACCACCGACGTCGGCCGCAAGCTGATCATCGATCAGAAC
GTTTTTATCGAGGGTACACTGCCAATGGGTGTCGTCCGCCCACTGACTGAAGTCGAGATGGACCATTACC
GCGAGCCATTCCTGAATCCTGTTGACCGCGAGCCACTGTGGCGCTTCCCAAACGAGCTGCCAATCGCCGG
TGAGCCAGCTAACATCGTCGCTCTGGTCGAAGAATACATGGACTGGCTGCACCAGTCCCCTGTCCCAAAG
CTGCTGTTCTGGGGCACCCCAGGCGTTCTGATCCCACCAGCCGAAGCCGCTCGCCTGGCCAAAAGCCTGC
CTAACTGCAAGGCTGTGGACATCGGCCCAGGTCTGAATCTGCTGCAAGAAGACAACCCAGACCTGATCGG
CAGCGAGATCGCTCGCTGGCTGAGCACACTCGAGATTTCCGGCTAATGTACAAGGTTACGAGATCCAGAC
ATGATAAGATACATTGATGAGTTTGGACAAACCACAACTAGAATGCAGTGAAAAAAATGCTTTATTTGTG
AAATTTGTGATGCTATTGCTTTATTTGTAACCATTATAAGCTGCAATAAACAAGTTAACAACAACAATTG
CATTCATTTTATGTTTCAGGTTCAGGGGGAGGTGTGGGAGGTTTTTTAATTCGCGGCCGCGGCGCCAATG
CATTGGGCCCGGTACCCAGCTTTTGTTCCCTTTAGTGAGGGTTAATTGCGCGCTTGGCGTAATCATGGTC
ATAGCTGTTTCCTGTGTGAAATTGTTATCCGCTCACAATTCCACACAACATACGAGCCGGGAGCATAAAG
TGTAAAGCCTGGGGTGCCTAATGAGTGAGCTAACTCACATTAATTGCGTTGCGCTCACTGCCCGCTTTCC
AGTCGGGAAACCTGTCGTGCCAGCTGCATTAATGAATCGGCCAACGCGCGGGGAGAGGCGGTTTGCGTAT
TGGGCGCTCTTCCGCTTCCTCGCTCACTGACTCGCTGCGCTCGGTCGTTCGGCTGCGGCGAGCGGTATCA
GCTCACTCAAAGGCGGTAATACGGTTATCCACAGAATCAGGGGATAACGCAGGAAAGAACATGTGAGCAA
AAGGCCAGCAAAAGGCCAGGAACCGTAAAAAGGCCGCGTTGCTGGCGTTTTTCCATAGGCTCCGCCCCCC
TGACGAGCATCACAAAAATCGACGCTCAAGTCAGAGGTGGCGAAACCCGACAGGACTATAAAGATACCAG
GCGTTTCCCCCTGGAAGCTCCCTCGTGCGCTCTCCTGTTCCGACCCTGCCGCTTACCGGATACCTGTCCG
CCTTTCTCCCTTCGGGAAGCGTGGCGCTTTCTCATAGCTCACGCTGTAGGTATCTCAGTTCGGTGTAGGT
CGTTCGCTCCAAGCTGGGCTGTGTGCACGAACCCCCCGTTCAGCCCGACCGCTGCGCCTTATCCGGTAAC
TATCGTCTTGAGTCCAACCCGGTAAGACACGACTTATCGCCACTGGCAGCAGCCACTGGTAACAGGATTA
GCAGAGCGAGGTATGTAGGCGGTGCTACAGAGTTCTTGAAGTGGTGGCCTAACTACGGCTACACTAGAAG
AACAGTATTTGGTATCTGCGCTCTGCTGAAGCCAGTTACCTTCGGAAAAAGAGTTGGTAGCTCTTGATCC
GGCAAACAAACCACCGCTGGTAGCGGTGGTTTTTTTGTTTGCAAGCAGCAGATTACGCGCAGAAAAAAAG
GATCTCAAGAAGATCCTTTGATCTTTTCTACGGGGTCTGACGCTCAGTGGAACGAAAACTCACGTTAAGG
GATTTTGGTCATGAGATTATCAAAAAGGATCTTCACCTAGATCCTTTTAAATTAAAAATGAAGTTTTAAA
TCAATCTAAAGTATATATGAGTAAACTTGGTCTGACAGTTACCAATGCTTAATCAGTGAGGCACCTATCT
CAGCGATCTGTCTATTTCGTTCATCCATAGTTGCCTGACTCCCCGTCGTGTAGATAACTACGATACGGGA
GGGCTTACCATCTGGCCCCAGTGCTGCAATGATACCGCGAGACCCACGCTCACCGGCTCCAGATTTATCA
GCAATAAACCAGCCAGCCGGAAGGGCCGAGCGCAGAAGTGGTCCTGCAACTTTATCCGCCTCCATCCAGT
CTATTAATTGTTGCCGGGAAGCTAGAGTAAGTAGTTCGCCAGTTAATAGTTTGCGCAACGTTGTTGCCAT
TGCTACAGGCATCGTGGTGTCACGCTCGTCGTTTGGTATGGCTTCATTCAGCTCCGGTTCCCAACGATCA
AGGCGAGTTACATGATCCCCCATGTTGTGCAAAAAAGCGGTTAGCTCCTTCGGTCCTCCGATCGTTGTCA
GAAGTAAGTTGGCCGCAGTGTTATCACTCATGGTTATGGCAGCACTGCATAATTCTCTTACTGTCATGCC
ATCCGTAAGATGCTTTTCTGTGACTGGTGAGTACTCAACCAAGTCATTCTGAGAATAGTGTATGCGGCGA
CCGAGTTGCTCTTGCCCGGCGTCAATACGGGATAATACCGCGCCACATAGCAGAACTTTAAAAGTGCTCA
TCATTGGAAAACGTTCTTCGGGGCGAAAACTCTCAAGGATCTTACCGCTGTTGAGATCCAGTTCGATGTA
ACCCACTCGTGCACCCAACTGATCTTCAGCATCTTTTACTTTCACCAGCGTTTCTGGGTGAGCAAAAACA
GGAAGGCAAAATGCCGCAAAAAAGGGAATAAGGGCGACACGGAAATGTTGAATACTCATACTCTTCCTTT
TTCAATATTATTGAAGCATTTATCAGGGTTATTGTCTCATGAGCGGATACATATTTGAATGTATTTAGAA
AAATAAACAAATAGGGGTTCCGCGCACATTTCCCCGAAAAGTGCCACCTAAATTGTAAGCGTTAATATTT
TGTTAAAATTCGCGTTAAATTTTTGTTAAATCAGCTCATTTTTTAACCAATAGGCCGAAATCGGCAAAAT
CCCTTATAAATCAAAAGAATAGACCGAGATAGGGT
[37 nt withheld, positions 3606-3642]
AAAGAACGTGGACTCCAACGTCAAAGG
[49 nt withheld, positions 3670-3718]
T
[91 nt withheld, positions 3720-3810]
G
[124 nt withheld, positions 3812-3935]
CCCATTCGCCATTCAGGCTGCGCAACTGTTGGGAAGGGCGATCGGTGCGGGCCTCTTCGCTATTACGCCA
GTCGACCGCCAATTCAATATGGCGTATATGGACTCATGCCAATTCAATATGGTGGATCTGGACCTGTGCC
AATTCAATATGGCGTATATGGACTCGTGCCAATTCAATATGGTGGATCTGGACCCCAGCCAATTCAATAT
GGCGGACTTGGCACCATGCCAATTCAATATGGCGGACCTGGCACTGTGCCAACTGGGGAGGGGTCTACTT
GGCACGGTGCCAAGTTTGAGGAGGGGTCTTGGCCCTGTGCCAAGTCCGCCATATTGAATTGGCATGGTGC
CAATAATGGCGGCCATATTGGCTATATGCCAGGATCAATATATAGGCAATATCCAATATGGCCCTATGCC
AATATGGCTATTGGCCAGGTTCAATACTATGTATTGGCCCTATGCCATATAGTATTCCATATATGGGTTT
TCCTATTGACGTAGATAGCCCCTCCCAATGGGCGGTCCCATATACCATATATGGGGCTTCCTAATACCGC
CCATAGCCACTCCCCCATTGACGTCAATGGTCTCTATATATGGTCTTTCCTATTGACGTCATATGGGCGG
TCCTATTGACGTATATGGCGCCTCCCCCATTGACGTCAATTACGGTAAATGGCCCGCCTGGCTCAATGCC
CATTGACGTCAATAGGACCACCCACCATTGACGTCAATGGGATGGCTCATTGCCCATTCATATCCGTTCT
CACGCCCCCTATTGACGTCAATGACGGTAAATGGCCCACTTGGCAGTACATCAATATCTATTAATAGTAA
CTTGGCAAGTACATTACTATTGGAAGTACGCCAGGGTACATTGGCAGTACTCCCATTGACGTCAATGGCG
GTAAATGGCCCGCGATGGCTGCCAAGTACATCCCCATTGACGTCAATGGGGAGGGGCAATGACGCAAATG
GGCGTTCCATTGACGTAAATGGGCGGTAGGCGTGCCTAATGGGAGGTCTATATAAGCA
